Addgene plasmid #32529: pcDNA3-IP3KA
Depositing lab: Christophe Erneux. Depositing organization: Universite Libre de Bruxelles. Publication: The three isoenzymes of human inositol-1,4,5-trisphosphate 3-kinase show specific intracellular localization but comparable Ca2+ responses on transfection in COS-7 cells. Dewaste V, Moreau C, De Smedt F, Bex F, De Smedt H, Wuytack F, Missiaen L, Erneux C. Biochem J. 2003 Aug 15;374(Pt 1):41-9. 10.1042/BJ20021963 PubMed 12747803.
Backbone
  Vector backbone: pcDNA3.1
  Backbone manufacturer: Invitrogen
  Vector type: Mammalian Expression
  Selectable markers: Neomycin (select with G418)
Growth in bacteria
  Bacterial resistance: Ampicillin, 100 μg/mL
  Growth temperature: 37°C
  Growth strain: DH5alpha
  Copy number: High Copy
Gene/Insert
  Gene/Insert name: IP3KA
  Species: H. sapiens (human)
  Entrez Gene: ITPKA (a.k.a. IP3-3KA, IP3KA)
  Promoter: CMV
  Cloning method: Restriction Enzyme; 5′ cloning site none (unknown if destroyed); 3′ cloning site none (unknown if destroyed)
  Sequencing primers: 5′ CMV-f; 3′ BGHrev
Terms and licenses: Academic/Nonprofit Terms; Industry Terms: Not Available to Industry
How to cite: pcDNA3-IP3KA was a gift from Christophe Erneux (Addgene plasmid # 32529 ; http://n2t.net/addgene:32529 ; RRID:Addgene_32529)
