[The description below was written by a language model from this plasmid's Addgene catalogue record.]
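Description:
pcDNA3-IP3KA is a mammalian expression plasmid built on the Invitrogen pcDNA3.1 backbone (the name says pcDNA3, while the backbone field lists pcDNA3.1). It carries the human ITPKA gene, which encodes the A isoform of inositol 1,4,5-trisphosphate 3-kinase (also called IP3KA or IP3-3KA). It is propagated in E. coli as a high-copy plasmid under ampicillin selection. For mammalian cells it provides a neomycin resistance marker, so stably transfected cells can be selected with G418 if desired.

The insert is driven by the CMV promoter, a strong constitutive promoter widely used for transient or stable overexpression in cultured mammalian cells. The listed 3′ sequencing primer anneals in the bovine growth hormone polyadenylation region, consistent with the standard pcDNA arrangement in which the cDNA sits between the CMV promoter and the BGH terminator. The insert was introduced by restriction cloning, but the sites used are not given. The record does not mention any epitope tag, fusion partner or mutation, nor does it state the insert size or whether the full-length coding sequence is present. No feature table is provided, so other backbone elements cannot be confirmed from the record.

The enzyme phosphorylates the second messenger inositol 1,4,5-trisphosphate to inositol 1,3,4,5-tetrakisphosphate, thereby shaping calcium signalling. The associated study compared the three human isoenzymes of this kinase after transfection into COS-7 cells, looking at their intracellular localization and their effects on Ca2+ responses. The plasmid is therefore suited to overexpressing the A isoform in mammalian cells for studies of its localization and of inositol phosphate and calcium signalling.
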