>Addgene plasmid #32529 | pcDNA3-IP3KA | addgene partial sequence | sequence record 41168 | BGH-Rev 5'-TAGAAGGCACAGTCGAGG-3'
GGTGANNTNTAGAATAGGGCCCTCTAGATGCATGCTCGAGCGGCCGCCAGTGTGATGGATATCTGCAGAA
TTCCTTTTTTTTTTTTTTTTTTTTTTTTTTTTTTTTTTTTTTTTTTTGCCTCTTGTCTTTTAATTTTATT
AAGAAGGGGAGTCCGTCGTGGTGTGAGAAGTTAAACCGGAAGGGCTGGGCTTGCTAAATAAAATCCCCGG
TCTGGCACCTCTGGAGAGGGCAAAACCTCCTCAAAAAAACTGGGCTGANGAAAAAACCCTTTGCCCCCTC
CCCTTTTNTAANTTNNTGTNNTTTNNNTNTGGGAANNCTGGGGNCCGGGTGGGNAAAACCCCTGGNNTCN
GCGGNGCCCCCCCTTANTGGNTGGGACCTGGTCCTGCNNGACCCNGTGAANTGCCCTGNNCCNCGGGGNT
CCNNTCTCAANCCGGNNTGCNCAGTGGGGANNNANCTGCNNGTCCANNTNTNNNGNGAACGGCCCCCGGG
GACNNGANTCCNNCCTCNTNTNTNNNCCNGGGTGGNCNNGATG
