>Addgene plasmid #32529 | pcDNA3-IP3KA | addgene partial sequence | sequence record 41493 | BGH-Rev 5'-TAGAAGGCACAGTCGAGG-3'
GAATAGGGCCCTCTAGATGCATGCTCGAGCGGCCGCCAGTGTGATGGATATCTGCAGAATTCCTTTTTTT
TTTTTTTTTTTTTTTTTTTTTTTTTTTTTTTTTTTTGCANCNTGGCNTTGANTTTTATTAAGAANGGGAA
TCCNTCNTGGNGNGANANNTTANANCNGAANGNCTGGGCTTGNTAAANAAAANCCNCGGNCTGGNACCNC
TGGANANGGNAAAACCNCCNCAAAAAAACTGGNCNGANGAAAAAACCCTTTGCCCCCNCCCCTTCTANAA
ATTANTGNCATTTGGCTCTGGGAANNCTGGGGCCCGGGNGGGCAAAANCCCNGGNATCNGCGGNGCCCCC
CCTTAATGGCTGGNACCTGGNCCTGNANGAACCGGNGAAATGNCCTGNACCGCGGGGCTCCNGTCTCAAN
CCGGCATGNACAGTGGGGAAAAAACTGCANGNCCACATGTCAGGNGANCGGCCCNCGGGGANAGGAATCC
ANCCNCATCTNTCAACCAGGNTGGNCANGANGCCNANGAAANTGTCCAGCCCCNACAAANAACCNTCCNC
NCGGNTGCCCNCCNCCCANGGCCNCCNGNGGTCCANGANCTGGNCATCNGGGAAGGGCGTGGTCTTNCCN
AAATCCANNAACCACACCCCNGCNCGANGGNAGTGANCCTGCACAAAAAA
