>Addgene plasmid #32529 | pcDNA3-IP3KA | addgene partial sequence | sequence record 42220 | hIP3KA-N 5'-acggtcagctgagggatca-3'
GGGACCTGTCCCCCACGCCGCTTGGCCCCGCGGGCCCGGGGCTCCCCCGCGGCGGCGGCCGCAGCGACCG
CCGCACAGCGCGCCTCGAAGAGCAGGCGCAGCTCCCCGACACTCCGGCGCGGGGCCCGCTCCAGCCCCGG
GCTGCAGGGCCTCGCGCCCCCCGGCCGCGCCATGCCCGTTGGGCCCCCGGGCAGGGTCATTTCCGGAATT
CCTGCAGCCCGGGGGATCCGAGCTCGGTACCAAGCTTGGGTCTCCCTATAGTGAGTCGTATTAATTTCGA
TAAGCCAGTAAGCAGTGGGTTCTCTAGTTAGCCAGAGAGCTCTGCTTATATAGACCTCCCACCGTACACG
CCTACCGCCCATTTGCGTCAATGGGGCGGAGTTGTTACGACATTTTGGAAAGTCCCGTTGATTTTGGTGC
CAAAACAAACTCCCATTGACGTCAATGGGGTGGAGACTTGGAAATCCCCGTGAGTCAAACCGCTATCCAC
GCCCATTGATGTACTGCCAAAACCGCATCACCATGGTAATAGCGATGACTAATACGTAGATGTACTGCCA
AGTAGGAAAGTCCCATAAGGTCATGTACTGGGCATAATGCCAGGCGGGCCATTTACCGTCATTGACGTCA
ATAGGGGGCGTACTTGGCATATGATACACTTGATGTACTGCCAAGTGGGCAGTTTACCGTAAATACTCCA
CCCATTGACGTCAATGGAAAGTCCCTATTGGCGTTACTATGGGAACATACGTCATTATTGACGTCAATGG
GCGGGGGTCGTT
